>Addgene plasmid #195800 | pENTR223-BGLF2 | addgene full sequence | sequence record 385199 | Addgene NGS Result
CTTTCCTGCGTTATCCCCTGATTCTGTGGATAACCGTATTACCGCCTTTGAGTGAGCTGATACCGCTCGC
CGCAGCCGAACGACCGAGCGCAGCGAGTCAGTGAGCGAGGAAGCGGAAGAGCGCCCAATACGCAAACCGC
CTCTCCCCGCGCGTTGGCCGATTCATTAATGCAGCTGGCACGACAGGTTTCCCGACTGGAAAGCGGGCAG
TGAGCGCAACGCAATTAATACGCGTACCGCTAGCCAGGAAGAGTTTGTAGAAACGCAAAAAGGCCATCCG
TCAGGATGGCCTTCTGCTTAGTTTGATGCCTGGCAGTTTATGGCGGGCGTCCTGCCCGCCACCCTCCGGG
CCGTTGCTTCACAACGTTCAAATCCGCTCCCGGCGGATTTGTCCTACTCAGGAGAGCGTTCACCGACAAA
CAACAGATAAAACGAAAGGCCCAGTCTTCCGACTGAGCCTTTCGTTTTATTTGATGCCTGGCAGTTCCCT
ACTCTCGCGTTAACGCTAGCATGGATGTTTTCCCAGTCACGACGTTGTAAAACGACGGCCAGTCTTAAGC
TCGGGCCCCAAATAATGATTTTATTTTGACTGATAGTGACCTGTTCGTTGCAACAAATTGATGAGCAATG
CTTTTTTATAATGCCAACTTTGTACAAAAAAGTTGGCATGGCATCCGCCGCGAACAGTAGCCGGGAACAG
CTTCGCAAGTTCCTCAACAAGGAGTGCCTCTGGGTGCTGAGCGATGCCTCTACGCCCCAGATGAAAGTCT
ATACGGCCACAACCGCCGTGTCAGCTGTGTACGTGCCTCAGATAGCCGGACCTCCTAAAACCTACATGAA
TGTTACCCTCATTGTGCTGAAGCCCAAGAAGAAGCCCACCTATGTGACCGTCTACATCAATGGAACCCTA
GCCACCGTGGCCAGGCCCGAGGTTCTCTTCACTAAGGCAGTCCAGGGGCCACACAGCCTGACTCTCATGT
ACTTTGGGGTATTCTCAGATGCAGTGGGTGAGGCGGTGCCTGTGGAGATTAGGGGTAACCCTGTAGTCAC
CTGCACAGATCTGACCACGGCCCACGTCTTTACCACCTCAACCGCCGTTAAAACAGTAGAAGAACTGCAA
GATATCACACCCTCGGAGATCATCCCACTGGGACGGGGTGGTGCCTGGTATGCAGAAGGGGCCCTGTACA
TGTTTTTCGTTAACATGGACATGCTGATGTGCTGCCCCAATATGCCAACCTTTCCATCACTGACCCATTT
TATCAACCTGCTAACCAGATGTGATAACGGGGAATGTGTGACATGCTATGGTGCCGGGGCCCACGTGAAC
ATCCTGCGTGGCTGGACGGAGGACGATAGCCCAGGCACATCTGGCACCTGTCCTTGTCTGCTGCCATGCA
CGGCCCTGAACAACGACTACGTACCCATAACTGGGCATCGGGCTTTGTTGGGTCTGATGTTCAAACCGGA
GGATGCCCCCTTTGTGGTGGGACTGAGATTTAACCCACCCAAAATGCACCCGGACATGTCACGTGTCCTG
CAGGGGGTTCTTGCTAATGGGAAAGAGGTCCCATGTACAGCACAACCTTGGACCCTGCTGCGATTTTCTG
ACCTTTACAGCCGGGCTATGCTCTACAATTGCCAAGTACTGAAACGTCAGGTCTTACATTCTTATCCAAC
TTTCTTGTACAAAGTTGGCATTATAAGAAAGCATTGCTTATCAATTTGTTGCAACGAACAGGTCACTATC
AGTCAAAATAAAATCATTATTTGCCATCCAGCTGATATCCCCTATAGTGAGTCGTATTACATGGTCATAG
CTGTTTCCTGGCAGCTCTGGCCCGTGTCTCAAAATCTCTGATGTTACATTGCACAAGATAAAAATATATC
ATCATGCCTCCTCTAGACCAGCCAGGACAGAAATGCCTCGACTTCGCTGCTACCCAAGGTTGCCGGGTGA
CGCACACCGTGGAAACGGATGAAGGCACGAACCCAGTGGACATAAGCCTGTTCGGTTCGTAAGCTGTAAT
GCAAGTAGCGTATGCGCTCACGCAACTGGTCCAGAACCTTGACCGAACGCAGCGGTGGTAACGGCGCAGT
GGCGGTTTTCATGGCTTGTTATGACTGTTTTTTTGGGGTACAGTCTATGCCTCGGGCATCCAAGCAGCAA
GCGCGTTACGCCGTGGGTCGATGTTTGATGTTATGGAGCAGCAACGATGTTACGCAGCAGGGCAGTCGCC
CTAAAACAAAGTTAAACATTATGAGGGAAGCGGTGATCGCCGAAGTATCGACTCAACTATCAGAGGTAGT
TGGCGTCATCGAGCGCCATCTCGAACCGACGTTGCTGGCCGTACATTTGTACGGCTCCGCAGTGGATGGC
GGCCTGAAGCCACACAGTGATATTGATTTGCTGGTTACGGTGACCGTAAGGCTTGATGAAACAACGCGGC
GAGCTTTGATCAACGACCTTTTGGAAACTTCGGCTTCCCCTGGAGAGAGCGAGATTCTCCGCGCTGTAGA
AGTCACCATTGTTGTGCACGACGACATCATTCCGTGGCGTTATCCAGCTAAGCGCGAACTGCAATTTGGA
GAATGGCAGCGCAATGACATTCTTGCAGGTATCTTCGAGCCAGCCACGATCGACATTGATCTGGCTATCT
TGCTGACAAAAGCAAGAGAACATAGCGTTGCCTTGGTAGGTCCAGCGGCGGAGGAACTCTTTGATCCGGT
TCCTGAACAGGATCTATTTGAGGCGCTAAATGAAACCTTAACGCTATGGAACTCGCCGCCCGACTGGGCT
GGCGATGAGCGAAATGTAGTGCTTACGTTGTCCCGCATTTGGTACAGCGCAGTAACCGGCAAAATCGCGC
CGAAGGATGTCGCTGCCGACTGGGCAATGGAGCGCCTGCCGGCCCAGTATCAGCCCGTCATACTTGAAGC
TAGACAGGCTTATCTTGGACAAGAAGAAGATCGCTTGGCCTCGCGCGCAGATCAGTTGGAAGAATTTGTC
CACTACGTGAAAGGCGAGATCACCAAGGTAGTCGGCAAATAACCCTCGAGCCACCCATGACCAAAATCCC
TTAACGTGAGTTACGCGTCGTTCCACTGAGCGTCAGACCCCGTAGAAAAGATCAAAGGATCTTCTTGAGA
TCCTTTTTTTCTGCGCGTAATCTGCTGCTTGCAAACAAAAAAACCACCGCTACCAGCGGTGGTTTGTTTG
CCGGATCAAGAGCTACCAACTCTTTTTCCGAAGGTAACTGGCTTCAGCAGAGCGCAGATACCAAATACTG
TTCTTCTAGTGTAGCCGTAGTTAGGCCACCACTTCAAGAACTCTGTAGCACCGCCTACATACCTCGCTCT
GCTAATCCTGTTACCAGTGGCTGCTGCCAGTGGCGATAAGTCGTGTCTTACCGGGTTGGACTCAAGACGA
TAGTTACCGGATAAGGCGCAGCGGTCGGGCTGAACGGGGGGTTCGTGCACACAGCCCAGCTTGGAGCGAA
CGACCTACACCGAACTGAGATACCTACAGCGTGAGCTATGAGAAAGCGCCACGCTTCCCGAAGGGAGAAA
GGCGGACAGGTATCCGGTAAGCGGCAGGGTCGGAACAGGAGAGCGCACGAGGGAGCTTCCAGGGGGAAAC
GCCTGGTATCTTTATAGTCCTGTCGGGTTTCGCCACCTCTGACTTGAGCGTCGATTTTTGTGATGCTCGT
CAGGGGGGCGGAGCCTATGGAAAAACGCCAGCAACGCGGCCTTTTTACGGTTCCTGGCCTTTTGCTGGCC
TTTTGCTCACATGTT
Features (pLannotate 1.2.2; 12 found; start..end, strand, type, name):
    121..213     +  CDS            lacI (fragment): lac repressor; lacI; The lac repressor binds to the lac operator to inhibit transcription in E. coli. This inhibition can be relieved by adding lactose or isopropyl-β-D-thiogalactopyranoside (IPTG).
    268..295     -  terminator     rrnB T2 terminator: transcription terminator T2 from the E. coli rrnB gene
    427..470     +  terminator     rrnB T1 terminator: Escherichia coli rrnB; transcription terminator T1 from the E. coli rrnB gene
    517..553     -  CDS            lacZα (fragment): LacZα fragment of β-galactosidase; lacZ fragment
    570..665     +  protein_bind   attL3: mutant version of attL; recombination site for the Gateway® LR reaction LR Clonase™
    668..1675    +  CDS            CEP2_EBVB9: Experimental evidence at protein level: Swiss-Prot protein existence level 1. Plays a critical role in cytoplasmic virus egress. Participates in the final step of tegumentation and envelope acquisition within the host cytoplasm by directly interacting with the capsid. Upon virion binding to target cell, a signaling cascade is triggered to disrupt the interaction with the capsid, thereby preparing capsid uncoating. From Epstein-Barr virus (strain B95-8) (HHV-4) (Human herpesvirus 4).
   1677..1772    -  protein_bind   attL3: mutant version of attL; recombination site for the Gateway® LR reaction LR Clonase™
   1791..1809    -  promoter       T7 promoter: promoter for bacteriophage T7 RNA polymerase
   1999..2022    +  promoter       Pc promoter (fragment): intI1 (promoter lies within the coding sequence); class 1 integron promoter
   2198..2254    +  CDS            GmR (fragment): gentamycin acetyltransferase; aacC1; confers resistance to gentamycin
   2261..3052    +  CDS            SmR: aminoglycoside adenylyltransferase (Murphy, 1985); aadA; confers resistance to spectinomycin and streptomycin
   3145..3733    +  rep_origin     ori: high-copy-number ColE1/pMB1/pBR322/pUC origin of replication
