[The description below was written by a language model from this plasmid's Addgene catalogue record and pLannotate feature annotations shown in this document.]
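Description:
pENTR223-BGLF2 is a Gateway entry clone built on the Invitrogen pENTR223.1 backbone, carrying the Epstein-Barr virus BGLF2 open reading frame. It is a small bacterial plasmid (the sequenced record is about 3.8 kb) maintained at high copy number in E. coli through a ColE1/pUC-type origin. Selection is with spectinomycin, conferred by the aadA aminoglycoside adenylyltransferase gene (SmR). This gene sits downstream of a class 1 integron Pc promoter fragment and a short remnant of a gentamicin resistance gene. Small lacI and lacZα fragments are also annotated and appear to be non-functional backbone leftovers.

The insert, roughly 1 kb, matches the B95-8 strain cytoplasmic envelopment protein 2, a tegument protein involved in the final steps of tegumentation and envelope acquisition during cytoplasmic virus egress. It is flanked on both sides by attL recombination sites. The automated annotation labels both as attL3, which may reflect imprecise matching of attL variants rather than their true identity. These sites allow LR Clonase-mediated transfer of the ORF into any compatible Gateway destination vector. rrnB T1 and T2 terminators lie upstream of the cassette and insulate it from read-through transcription. A T7 promoter lies just beyond the downstream attL site, oriented back toward the insert, so it would transcribe the antisense strand. No eukaryotic promoter or epitope tag is annotated, so the plasmid is a shuttle for the ORF rather than an expression construct. It was deposited in connection with work mapping interactions among EBV proteins and between EBV and human proteins, and it provides BGLF2 for subcloning into expression or interaction-assay vectors.
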