Addgene plasmid #195800: pENTR223-BGLF2
Purpose: Gateway Entry Clone of Epstein-Barr virus BGLF2
Depositing lab: Eric Johannsen. Depositing organization: Brigham and Women's Hospital. Publication: Epstein-Barr virus and virus human protein interaction maps. Calderwood MA, Venkatesan K, Xing L, Chase MR, Vazquez A, Holthaus AM, Ewence AE, Li N, Hirozane-Kishikawa T, Hill DE, Vidal M, Kieff E, Johannsen E. Proc Natl Acad Sci U S A. 2007 May 1;104(18):7606-11. doi: 10.1073/pnas.0702332104. Epub 2007 Apr 19. PubMed 17446270.
Backbone
  Vector backbone: pENTR223.1
  Backbone manufacturer: Invitrogen
  Backbone size w/o insert (bp): 2875
  Vector type: Gateway Entry Vector
Growth in bacteria
  Bacterial resistance: Spectinomycin, 50 μg/mL
  Growth temperature: 37°C
  Growth strain: DH5alpha
  Copy number: High Copy
Gene/Insert
  Gene/Insert name: BGLF2
  Species: Epstein-Barr virus
  Cloning method: Gateway Cloning
Terms and licenses: Academic/Nonprofit Terms; Industry Terms: Not Available to Industry
How to cite: pENTR223-BGLF2 was a gift from Eric Johannsen (Addgene plasmid # 195800 ; http://n2t.net/addgene:195800 ; RRID:Addgene_195800)
